LOCUS       Exported 4835 bp ds-DNA circular SYN 13-MAY-2021
DEFINITION  integration of loxP-ura4+-loxM3 cassette.
ACCESSION   .
VERSION     .
KEYWORDS    pAW1
SOURCE      synthetic DNA construct
  ORGANISM  synthetic DNA construct
REFERENCE   1 (bases 1 to 4835)
  AUTHORS   Watson AT1, Garcia V, Bone N, Carr AM, Armstrong J.
  TITLE     Gene tagging and gene replacement using recombinase-mediated
            cassette exchange in Schizosaccharomyces pombe.
  JOURNAL   Gene. 2008 Jan 15;407(1-2):63-74
  PUBMED    18054176
REFERENCE   2 (bases 1 to 4835)
  AUTHORS   .
  TITLE     Direct Submission
  JOURNAL   Exported May 13, 2021 from SnapGene Server 1.1.58
            http://www.snapgene.com
FEATURES             Location/Qualifiers
     source          1..4835
                     /organism="synthetic DNA construct"
                     /mol_type="other DNA"
     protein_bind    22..55
                     /label=loxP
                     /bound_moiety="Cre recombinase"
                     /note="Cre-mediated recombination occurs in the 8-bp core
                     sequence (GCATACAT)."
     CDS             588..1382
                     /codon_start=1
                     /gene="Schizosaccharomyces pombe ura4"
                     /product="orotidine 5'-phosphate decarboxylase, required
                     for uracil biosynthesis"
                     /label=S. pombe ura4
                     /translation="MDARVFQSYSARAEGMKNPIAKELLALMEEKQSNLSVAVDLTKKS
                     EILELVDKIGPYVCVIKTHIDVVEDFDQDMVEKLVALGKKHRFLIFEDRKFADIGNTVK
                     LQYASGVYKIASWAHITNCHTVSGEGIIQGLKEVGLPLGRGLLLLAEMSSKGSLATGSY
                     TEKTLEWFEKHTDFCFGFIAGRRFPNLQSDYITMSPGIGLDVKGDGLGQQYRTPEEVIV
                     NCGSDIIIVGRGVYGAGRNPVVEAKRYREAGWKAYQQRLSQH"
     primer_bind     complement(1886..1902)
                     /label=KS primer
                     /note="common sequencing primer, one of multiple similar
                     variants"
     primer_bind     complement(1887..1903)
                     /label=pBluescriptKS
                     /note="For pBluescript vector"
     primer_bind     complement(1932..1952)
                     /label=T3
                     /note="T3 promoter, forward primer"
     promoter        complement(1932..1950)
                     /label=T3 promoter
                     /note="promoter for bacteriophage T3 RNA polymerase"
     primer_bind     complement(1971..1987)
                     /label=M13 rev
                     /note="common sequencing primer, one of multiple similar
                     variants"
     primer_bind     complement(1971..1987)
                     /label=M13 Reverse
                     /note="In lacZ gene. Also called M13-rev"
     primer_bind     complement(1984..2006)
                     /label=M13/pUC Reverse
                     /note="In lacZ gene"
     protein_bind    1995..2011
                     /label=lac operator
                     /bound_moiety="lac repressor encoded by lacI"
                     /note="The lac repressor binds to the lac operator to
                     inhibit transcription in E. coli. This inhibition can be
                     relieved by adding lactose or
                     isopropyl-beta-D-thiogalactopyranoside (IPTG)."
     promoter        complement(2019..2049)
                     /label=lac promoter
                     /note="promoter for the E. coli lac operon"
     protein_bind    2064..2085
                     /label=CAP binding site
                     /bound_moiety="E. coli catabolite activator protein"
                     /note="CAP binding activates transcription in the presence
                     of cAMP."
     primer_bind     complement(2202..2219)
                     /label=L4440
                     /note="L4440 vector, forward primer"
     rep_origin      complement(2373..2961)
                     /direction=LEFT
                     /label=ori
                     /note="high-copy-number ColE1/pMB1/pBR322/pUC origin of
                     replication"
     primer_bind     complement(2453..2472)
                     /label=pBR322ori-F
                     /note="pBR322 origin, forward primer"
     CDS             complement(3132..3992)
                     /codon_start=1
                     /gene="bla"
                     /product="beta-lactamase"
                     /label=AmpR
                     /note="confers resistance to ampicillin, carbenicillin, and
                     related antibiotics"
                     /translation="MSIQHFRVALIPFFAAFCLPVFAHPETLVKVKDAEDQLGARVGYI
                     ELDLNSGKILESFRPEERFPMMSTFKVLLCGAVLSRIDAGQEQLGRRIHYSQNDLVEYS
                     PVTEKHLTDGMTVRELCSAAITMSDNTAANLLLTTIGGPKELTAFLHNMGDHVTRLDRW
                     EPELNEAIPNDERDTTMPVAMATTLRKLLTGELLTLASRQQLIDWMEADKVAGPLLRSA
                     LPAGWFIADKSGAGERGSRGIIAALGPDGKPSRIVVIYTTGSQATMDERNRQIAEIGAS
                     LIKHW"
     primer_bind     3755..3774
                     /label=Amp-R
                     /note="Ampicillin resistance gene, reverse primer"
     promoter        complement(3993..4097)
                     /gene="bla"
                     /label=AmpR promoter
     rep_origin      complement(4123..4578)
                     /direction=LEFT
                     /label=f1 ori
                     /note="f1 bacteriophage origin of replication; arrow
                     indicates direction of (+) strand synthesis"
     primer_bind     complement(4260..4281)
                     /label=F1ori-F
                     /note="F1 origin, forward primer"
     primer_bind     4472..4491
                     /label=F1ori-R
                     /note="F1 origin, reverse primer"
     primer_bind     4705..4727
                     /label=M13/pUC Forward
                     /note="In lacZ gene"
     primer_bind     4719..4736
                     /label=M13 Forward
                     /note="In lacZ gene. Also called M13-F20 or M13 (-21)
                     Forward"
     primer_bind     4720..4736
                     /label=M13 fwd
                     /note="common sequencing primer, one of multiple similar
                     variants"
     primer_bind     4746..4765
                     /label=T7
                     /note="T7 promoter, forward primer"
     promoter        4746..4764
                     /label=T7 promoter
                     /note="promoter for bacteriophage T7 RNA polymerase"
     primer_bind     4797..4813
                     /label=SK primer
                     /note="common sequencing primer, one of multiple similar
                     variants"
     primer_bind     4797..4813
                     /label=pBluescriptSK
                     /note="For pBluescript vector"
ORIGIN
        1 cggatccccg ggttaattaa cataacttcg tatagcatac attatacgaa gttatagctt
       61 agctacaaat cccactggct atatgtatgc atttgtgtta aaaaagtttg tatagattat
      121 ttaatctact cagcattctt tctctaaata ggaatttgtt acttaatgga gaaaaaaatg
      181 tttcgattta cctagtgtat ttgtttgtat actcacgttt aatttcaaac atccattcta
      241 tcttgtgtaa tttttggcat ggtgaaaaag ataatcagcc ttataatctt tacaaaagta
      301 agaaattctg taaataagcc ttaatgccct tgctttaaat taaaatggtt ctttttcatg
      361 ataatgtttg cactttgtga atatatttta gatagttctg tgaggtataa ttaagatgtt
      421 ttagagactt atacaatttt gtctttataa attcttaatt gattttacca tcccagttta
      481 actatgcttc gtcggcatct ctgcacatgt cgtgttttct taccgtattg tcctaccaag
      541 aacctctttt ttgcttggat cgaaattaaa ggtttaaaag caaagttatg gatgctagag
      601 tatttcaaag ctattcagct agagctgagg ggatgaaaaa tcccattgcc aaggaattgt
      661 tggctttgat ggaagaaaag caaagcaact tgtcagtcgc ggtcgatttg acgaagaaat
      721 ccgaaatctt agaattggta gataaaattg gaccctatgt ctgtgttatc aagacacata
      781 ttgacgttgt cgaggatttc gaccaggata tggtagaaaa actggtggcc ttaggtaaaa
      841 agcatcgttt tcttatcttt gaggatcgca aattcgcaga cattggaaat accgtcaagc
      901 tacaatatgc atctggtgtg tacaaaattg cttcttgggc tcatatcaca aattgccata
      961 cagtgtcagg cgagggtatt atacaaggcc tcaaagaagt tggtttacct ttgggacgtg
     1021 gtctcttgct tttggctgaa atgtcttcca aaggctcttt ggctactggt tcctacacag
     1081 agaaaacctt agaatggttt gagaagcata ccgatttttg ctttggcttt atagctggtc
     1141 gtcgatttcc taaccttcaa agcgactaca taactatgtc ccctggtatc ggcttggatg
     1201 ttaaaggaga cgggctggga cagcaatatc gtactcctga agaagtgatt gtaaactgcg
     1261 gtagcgatat catcattgtt ggtcgtggag tctatggagc tggtcgtaat cctgttgtcg
     1321 aagccaagag atatagagaa gctggttgga aggcatatca gcaaagactt tctcagcatt
     1381 aaaaaaagac taatgtaaaa tttttttggt tggttattga aaaagtcgat gccttgtttg
     1441 cgtttgtttt cctaggcgtt ttatgtcaga aggcatttag aattagtata caagtactct
     1501 ttggtaaaat tttatgtagc gactaaaata ttaactatta tagataaaca ccttgggaat
     1561 aaaaagtaat ttgctatagt aatttattaa acatgctcct acaacattac cacaatcttt
     1621 tctcttggat tgacattgaa taagaaaaga gtgaattttt ttagacttgt aatgataact
     1681 atgtacaaag ccaatgaaag atgtatgtag atgaatgtaa aataccatgt agacaaacaa
     1741 gataaaactt ggttataaac attggtgttg gaacagaata aattagatgt caaaaagttt
     1801 cgtcaatatc acaagctata acttcgtata tggtattata tacgaagtta tgtttaaacg
     1861 agctcgaatt catcatcaag cttatcgata ccgtcgacct cgaggggggg cccggtaccc
     1921 agcttttgtt ccctttagtg agggttaatt gcgcgcttgg cgtaatcatg gtcatagctg
     1981 tttcctgtgt gaaattgtta tccgctcaca attccacaca acatacgagc cgggagcata
     2041 aagtgtaaag cctggggtgc ctaatgagtg agctaactca cattaattgc gttgcgctca
     2101 ctgcccgctt tccagtcggg aaacctgtcg tgccagctgc attaatgaat cggccaacgc
     2161 gcggggagag gcggtttgcg tattgggcgc tcttccgctt cctcgctcac tgactcgctg
     2221 cgctcggtcg ttcggctgcg gcgagcggta tcagctcact caaaggcggt aatacggtta
     2281 tccacagaat caggggataa cgcaggaaag aacatgtgag caaaaggcca gcaaaaggcc
     2341 aggaaccgta aaaaggccgc gttgctggcg tttttccata ggctccgccc ccctgacgag
     2401 catcacaaaa atcgacgctc aagtcagagg tggcgaaacc cgacaggact ataaagatac
     2461 caggcgtttc cccctggaag ctccctcgtg cgctctcctg ttccgaccct gccgcttacc
     2521 ggatacctgt ccgcctttct cccttcggga agcgtggcgc tttctcatag ctcacgctgt
     2581 aggtatctca gttcggtgta ggtcgttcgc tccaagctgg gctgtgtgca cgaacccccc
     2641 gttcagcccg accgctgcgc cttatccggt aactatcgtc ttgagtccaa cccggtaaga
     2701 cacgacttat cgccactggc agcagccact ggtaacagga ttagcagagc gaggtatgta
     2761 ggcggtgcta cagagttctt gaagtggtgg cctaactacg gctacactag aagaacagta
     2821 tttggtatct gcgctctgct gaagccagtt accttcggaa aaagagttgg tagctcttga
     2881 tccggcaaac aaaccaccgc tggtagcggt ggtttttttg tttgcaagca gcagattacg
     2941 cgcagaaaaa aaggatctca agaagatcct ttgatctttt ctacggggtc tgacgctcag
     3001 tggaacgaaa actcacgtta agggattttg gtcatgagat tatcaaaaag gatcttcacc
     3061 tagatccttt taaattaaaa atgaagtttt aaatcaatct aaagtatata tgagtaaact
     3121 tggtctgaca gttaccaatg cttaatcagt gaggcaccta tctcagcgat ctgtctattt
     3181 cgttcatcca tagttgcctg actccccgtc gtgtagataa ctacgatacg ggagggctta
     3241 ccatctggcc ccagtgctgc aatgataccg cgagacccac gctcaccggc tccagattta
     3301 tcagcaataa accagccagc cggaagggcc gagcgcagaa gtggtcctgc aactttatcc
     3361 gcctccatcc agtctattaa ttgttgccgg gaagctagag taagtagttc gccagttaat
     3421 agtttgcgca acgttgttgc cattgctaca ggcatcgtgg tgtcacgctc gtcgtttggt
     3481 atggcttcat tcagctccgg ttcccaacga tcaaggcgag ttacatgatc ccccatgttg
     3541 tgcaaaaaag cggttagctc cttcggtcct ccgatcgttg tcagaagtaa gttggccgca
     3601 gtgttatcac tcatggttat ggcagcactg cataattctc ttactgtcat gccatccgta
     3661 agatgctttt ctgtgactgg tgagtactca accaagtcat tctgagaata gtgtatgcgg
     3721 cgaccgagtt gctcttgccc ggcgtcaata cgggataata ccgcgccaca tagcagaact
     3781 ttaaaagtgc tcatcattgg aaaacgttct tcggggcgaa aactctcaag gatcttaccg
     3841 ctgttgagat ccagttcgat gtaacccact cgtgcaccca actgatcttc agcatctttt
     3901 actttcacca gcgtttctgg gtgagcaaaa acaggaaggc aaaatgccgc aaaaaaggga
     3961 ataagggcga cacggaaatg ttgaatactc atactcttcc tttttcaata ttattgaagc
     4021 atttatcagg gttattgtct catgagcgga tacatatttg aatgtattta gaaaaataaa
     4081 caaatagggg ttccgcgcac atttccccga aaagtgccac ctaaattgta agcgttaata
     4141 ttttgttaaa attcgcgtta aatttttgtt aaatcagctc attttttaac caataggccg
     4201 aaatcggcaa aatcccttat aaatcaaaag aatagaccga gatagggttg agtgttgttc
     4261 cagtttggaa caagagtcca ctattaaaga acgtggactc caacgtcaaa ggnnnnnnnn
     4321 nnnnnnnnnn nnnnnnnnnn nnnnnnnnnn nnnnnnnnnn ntnnnnnnnn nnnnnnnnnn
     4381 nnnnnnnnnn nnnnnnnnnn nnnnnnnnnn nnnnnnnnnn nnnnnnnnnn nnnnnnnnnn
     4441 nnnnnnnnnn nnngnnnnnn nnnnnnnnnn nnnnnnnnnn nnnnnnnnnn nnnnnnnnnn
     4501 nnnnnnnnnn nnnnnnnnnn nnnnnnnnnn nnnnnnnnnn nnnnnnnnnn nnnnnnnnnn
     4561 nnnnnnnnnn nnnnnnnncc cattcgccat tcaggctgcg caactgttgg gaagggcgat
     4621 cggtgcgggc ctcttcgcta ttacgccagc tggcgaaagg gggatgtgct gcaaggcgat
     4681 taagttgggt aacgccaggg ttttcccagt cacgacgttg taaaacgacg gccagtgagc
     4741 gcgcgtaata cgactcacta tagggcgaat tggagctcca ccgcggtggc ggccgctcta
     4801 gaactagtgg atcccccggg ctgcaggaat tcgat
//
